>Addgene plasmid #138506 | enAsABE8e | addgene full sequence | sequence record 272940 | Addgene NGS Result
ATATGCCAAGTACGCCCCCTATTGACGTCAATGACGGTAAATGGCCCGCCTGGCATTATGCCCAGTACAT
GACCTTATGGGACTTTCCTACTTGGCAGTACATCTACGTATTAGTCATCGCTATTACCATGGTGATGCGG
TTTTGGCAGTACATCAATGGGCGTGGATAGCGGTTTGACTCACGGGGATTTCCAAGTCTCCACCCCATTG
ACGTCAATGGGAGTTTGTTTTGGCACCAAAATCAACGGGACTTTCCAAAATGTCGTAACAACTCCGCCCC
ATTGACGCAAATGGGCGGTAGGCGTGTACGGTGGGAGGTCTATATAAGCAGAGCTGGTTTAGTGAACCGT
CAGATCCGCTAGAGATCCGCGGCCGCTAATACGACTCACTATAGGGAGAGCCGCCACCATGAAACGGACA
GCCGACGGAAGCGAGTTCGAGTCACCAAAGAAGAAGCGGAAAGTCTCTGAGGTGGAGTTTTCCCACGAGT
ACTGGATGAGACATGCCCTGACCCTGGCCAAGAGGGCACGGGATGAGAGGGAGGTGCCTGTGGGAGCCGT
GCTGGTGCTGAACAATAGAGTGATCGGCGAGGGCTGGAACAGAGCCATCGGCCTGCACGACCCAACAGCC
CATGCCGAAATTATGGCCCTGAGACAGGGCGGCCTGGTCATGCAGAACTACAGACTGATTGACGCCACCC
TGTACGTGACATTCGAGCCTTGCGTGATGTGCGCCGGCGCCATGATCCACTCTAGGATCGGCCGCGTGGT
GTTTGGCGTGAGGAACTCAAAAAGAGGCGCCGCAGGCTCCCTGATGAACGTGCTGAACTACCCCGGCATG
AATCACCGCGTCGAAATTACCGAGGGAATCCTGGCAGATGAATGTGCCGCCCTGCTGTGCGATTTCTATC
GGATGCCTAGACAGGTGTTCAATGCTCAGAAGAAGGCCCAGAGCTCCATCAACTCCGGAGGATCTAGCGG
AGGATCCTCTGGCAGCGAGACACCAGGAACAAGCGAGTCAGCAACACCAGAGAGCAGTGGCGGCAGCAGC
GGGGGGTCAATGACACAGTTCGAGGGCTTTACCAACCTGTATCAGGTGAGCAAGACACTGCGGTTTGAGC
TGATCCCACAGGGCAAGACCCTGAAGCACATCCAGGAGCAGGGCTTCATCGAGGAGGACAAGGCCCGCAA
TGATCACTACAAGGAGCTGAAGCCCATCATCGATCGGATCTACAAGACCTATGCCGACCAGTGCCTGCAG
CTGGTGCAGCTGGATTGGGAGAACCTGAGCGCCGCCATCGACTCCTATAGAAAGGAGAAAACCGAGGAGA
CAAGGAACGCCCTGATCGAGGAGCAGGCCACATATCGCAATGCCATCCACGACTACTTCATCGGCCGGAC
AGACAACCTGACCGATGCCATCAATAAGAGACACGCCGAGATCTACAAGGGCCTGTTCAAGGCCGAGCTG
TTTAATGGCAAGGTGCTGAAGCAGCTGGGCACCGTGACCACAACCGAGCACGAGAACGCCCTGCTGCGGA
GCTTCGACAAGTTTACAACCTACTTCTCCGGCTTTTATAGAAACAGGAAGAACGTGTTCAGCGCCGAGGA
TATCAGCACAGCCATCCCACACCGCATCGTGCAGGACAACTTCCCCAAGTTTAAGGAGAATTGTCACATC
TTCACACGCCTGATCACCGCCGTGCCCAGCCTGCGGGAGCACTTTGAGAACGTGAAGAAGGCCATCGGCA
TCTTCGTGAGCACCTCCATCGAGGAGGTGTTTTCCTTCCCTTTTTATAACCAGCTGCTGACACAGACCCA
GATCGACCTGTATAACCAGCTGCTGGGAGGAATCTCTCGGGAGGCAGGCACCGAGAAGATCAAGGGCCTG
AACGAGGTGCTGAATCTGGCCATCCAGAAGAATGATGAGACAGCCCACATCATCGCCTCCCTGCCACACA
GATTCATCCCCCTGTTTAAGCAGATCCTGTCCGATAGGAACACCCTGTCTTTCATCCTGGAGGAGTTTAA
GAGCGACGAGGAAGTGATCCAGTCCTTCTGCAAGTACAAGACACTGCTGAGAAACGAGAACGTGCTGGAG
ACAGCCGAGGCCCTGTTTAACGAGCTGAACAGCATCGACCTGACACACATCTTCATCAGCCACAAGAAGC
TGGAGACAATCAGCAGCGCCCTGTGCGACCACTGGGATACACTGAGGAATGCCCTGTATGAGCGGAGAAT
CTCCGAGCTGACAGGCAAGATCACCAAGTCTGCCAAGGAGAAGGTGCAGCGCAGCCTGAAGCACGAGGAT
ATCAACCTGCAGGAGATCATCTCTGCCGCAGGCAAGGAGCTGAGCGAGGCCTTCAAGCAGAAAACCAGCG
AGATCCTGTCCCACGCACACGCCGCCCTGGATCAGCCACTGCCTACAACCCTGAAGAAGCAGGAGGAGAA
GGAGATCCTGAAGTCTCAGCTGGACAGCCTGCTGGGCCTGTACCACCTGCTGGACTGGTTTGCCGTGGAT
GAGTCCAACGAGGTGGACCCCGAGTTCTCTGCCCGGCTGACCGGCATCAAGCTGGAGATGGAGCCTTCTC
TGAGCTTCTACAACAAGGCCAGAAATTATGCCACCAAGAAGCCCTACTCCGTGGAGAAGTTCAAGCTGAA
CTTTCAGATGCCTACACTGGCCAGAGGCTGGGACGTGAATAGAGAGAAGAACAATGGCGCCATCCTGTTT
GTGAAGAACGGCCTGTACTATCTGGGCATCATGCCAAAGCAGAAGGGCAGGTATAAGGCCCTGAGCTTCG
AGCCCACAGAGAAAACCAGCGAGGGCTTTGATAAGATGTACTATGACTACTTCCCTGATGCCGCCAAGAT
GATCCCAAAGTGCAGCACCCAGCTGAAGGCCGTGACAGCCCACTTTCAGACCCACACAACCCCCATCCTG
CTGTCCAACAATTTCATCGAGCCTCTGGAGATCACAAAGGAGATCTACGACCTGAACAATCCTGAGAAGG
AGCCAAAGAAGTTTCAGACAGCCTACGCCAAGAAAACCGGCGACCAGAAGGGCTACAGAGAGGCCCTGTG
CAAGTGGATCGACTTCACAAGGGATTTTCTGTCCAAGTATACCAAGACAACCTCTATCGATCTGTCTAGC
CTGCGGCCATCCTCTCAGTATAAGGACCTGGGCGAGTACTATGCCGAGCTGAATCCCCTGCTGTACCACA
TCAGCTTCCAGAGAATCGCCGAGAAGGAGATCATGGATGCCGTGGAGACAGGCAAGCTGTACCTGTTCCA
GATCTATAACAAGGACTTTGCCAAGGGCCACCACGGCAAGCCTAATCTGCACACACTGTATTGGACCGGC
CTGTTTTCTCCAGAGAACCTGGCCAAGACAAGCATCAAGCTGAATGGCCAGGCCGAGCTGTTCTACCGCC
CTAAGTCCAGGATGAAGAGGATGGCACACCGGCTGGGAGAGAAGATGCTGAACAAGAAGCTGAAGGATCA
GAAAACCCCAATCCCCGACACCCTGTACCAGGAGCTGTACGACTATGTGAATCACAGACTGTCCCACGAC
CTGTCTGATGAGGCCAGGGCCCTGCTGCCCAACGTGATCACCAAGGAGGTGTCTCACGAGATCATCAAGG
ATAGGCGCTTTACCAGCGACAAGTTCTTTTTCCACGTGCCTATCACACTGAACTATCAGGCCGCCAATTC
CCCATCTAAGTTCAACCAGAGGGTGAATGCCTACCTGAAGGAGCACCCCGAGACACCTATCATCGGCATC
GCCCGGGGTGAGAGAAACCTGATCTATATCACAGTGATCGACTCCACCGGCAAGATCCTGGAGCAGCGGA
GCCTGAACACCATCCAGCAGTTTGATTACCAGAAGAAGCTGGACAACAGGGAGAAGGAGAGGGTGGCAGC
AAGGCAGGCCTGGTCTGTGGTGGGCACAATCAAGGATCTGAAGCAGGGCTATCTGAGCCAGGTCATCCAC
GAGATCGTGGACCTGATGATCCACTACCAGGCCGTGGTGGTGCTGGAGAACCTGAATTTCGGCTTTAAGA
GCAAGAGGACCGGCATCGCCGAGAAGGCCGTGTACCAGCAGTTCGAGAAGATGCTGATCGATAAGCTGAA
TTGCCTGGTGCTGAAGGACTATCCAGCAGAGAAAGTGGGAGGCGTGCTGAACCCATACCAGCTGACAGAC
CAGTTCACCTCCTTTGCCAAGATGGGCACCCAGTCTGGCTTCCTGTTTTACGTGCCTGCCCCATATACAT
CTAAGATCGATCCCCTGACCGGCTTCGTGGACCCCTTCGTGTGGAAAACCATCAAGAATCACGAGAGCCG
CAAGCACTTCCTGGAGGGCTTCGACTTTCTGCACTACGACGTGAAAACCGGCGACTTCATCCTGCACTTT
AAGATGAACAGAAATCTGTCCTTCCAGAGGGGCCTGCCCGGCTTTATGCCTGCATGGGATATCGTGTTCG
AGAAGAACGAGACACAGTTTGACGCCAAGGGCACCCCTTTCATCGCCGGCAAGAGAATCGTGCCAGTGAT
CGAGAATCACAGATTCACCGGCAGATACCGGGACCTGTATCCTGCCAACGAGCTGATCGCCCTGCTGGAG
GAGAAGGGCATCGTGTTCAGGGATGGCTCCAACATCCTGCCAAAGCTGCTGGAGAATGACGATTCTCACG
CCATCGACACCATGGTGGCCCTGATCCGCAGCGTGCTGCAGATGCGGAACTCCAATGCCGCCACAGGCGA
GGACTATATCAACAGCCCCGTGCGCGATCTGAATGGCGTGTGCTTCGACTCCCGGTTTCAGAACCCAGAG
TGGCCCATGGACGCCGATGCCAATGGCGCCTACCACATCGCCCTGAAGGGCCAGCTGCTGCTGAATCACC
TGAAGGAGAGCAAGGATCTGAAGCTGCAGAACGGCATCTCCAATCAGGACTGGCTGGCCTACATCCAGGA
GCTGCGCAACTCTGGCGGCTCAAAAAGAACCGCCGACGGCAGCGAATTCGAGCCCAAGAAGAAGAGGAAA
GTCTAACCGGTCATCATCACCATCACCATTGAGTTTAAACCCGCTGATCAGCCTCGACTGTGCCTTCTAG
TTGCCAGCCATCTGTTGTTTGCCCCTCCCCCGTGCCTTCCTTGACCCTGGAAGGTGCCACTCCCACTGTC
CTTTCCTAATAAAATGAGGAAATTGCATCGCATTGTCTGAGTAGGTGTCATTCTATTCTGGGGGGTGGGG
TGGGGCAGGACAGCAAGGGGGAGGATTGGGAAGACAATAGCAGGCATGCTGGGGATGCGGTGGGCTCTAT
GGCTTCTGAGGCGGAAAGAACCAGCTGGGGCTCGATACCGTCGACCTCTAGCTAGAGCTTGGCGTAATCA
TGGTCATAGCTGTTTCCTGTGTGAAATTGTTATCCGCTCACAATTCCACACAACATACGAGCCGGAAGCA
TAAAGTGTAAAGCCTAGGGTGCCTAATGAGTGAGCTAACTCACATTAATTGCGTTGCGCTCACTGCCCGC
TTTCCAGTCGGGAAACCTGTCGTGCCAGCTGCATTAATGAATCGGCCAACGCGCGGGGAGAGGCGGTTTG
CGTATTGGGCGCTCTTCCGCTTCCTCGCTCACTGACTCGCTGCGCTCGGTCGTTCGGCTGCAGCGAGCGG
TATCAGCTCACTCAAAGGCGGTAATACGGTTATCCACAGAATCAGGGGATAACGCAGGAAAGAACATGTG
AGCAAAAGGCCAGCAAAAGGCCAGGAACCGTAAAAAGGCCGCGTTGCTGGCGTTTTTCCATAGGCTCCGC
CCCCCTGACGAGCATCACAAAAATCGACGCTCAAGTCAGAGGTGGCGAAACCCGACAGGACTATAAAGAT
ACCAGGCGTTTCCCCCTGGAAGCTCCCTCGTGCGCTCTCCTGTTCCGACCCTGCCGCTTACCGGATACCT
GTCCGCCTTTCTCCCTTCGGGAAGCGTGGCGCTTTCTCATAGCTCACGCTGTAGGTATCTCAGTTCGGTG
TAGGTCGTTCGCTCCAAGCTGGGCTGTGTGCACGAACCCCCCGTTCAGCCCGACCGCTGCGCCTTATCCG
GTAACTATCGTCTTGAGTCCAACCCGGTAAGACACGACTTATCGCCACTGGCAGCAGCCACTGGTAACAG
GATTAGCAGAGCGAGGTATGTAGGCGGTGCTACAGAGTTCTTGAAGTGGTGGCCTAACTACGGCTACACT
AGAAGAACAGTATTTGGTATCTGCGCTCTGCTGAAGCCAGTTACCTTCGGAAAAAGAGTTGGTAGCTCTT
GATCCGGCAAACAAACCACCGCTGGTAGCGGTGGTTTTTTTGTTTGCAAGCAGCAGATTACGCGCAGAAA
AAAAGGATCTCAAGAAGATCCTTTGATCTTTTCTACGGGGTCTGACACTCAGTGGAACGAAAACTCACGT
TAAGGGATTTTGGTCATGAGATTATCAAAAAGGATCTTCACCTAGATCCTTTTAAATTAAAAATGAAGTT
TTAAATCAATCTAAAGTATATATGAGTAAACTTGGTCTGACAGTTACCAATGCTTAATCAGTGAGGCACC
TATCTCAGCGATCTGTCTATTTCGTTCATCCATAGTTGCCTGACTCCCCGTCGTGTAGATAACTACGATA
CGGGAGGGCTTACCATCTGGCCCCAGTGCTGCAATGATACCGCGAGACCCACGCTCACCGGCTCCAGATT
TATCAGCAATAAACCAGCCAGCCGGAAGGGCCGAGCGCAGAAGTGGTCCTGCAACTTTATCCGCCTCCAT
CCAGTCTATTAATTGTTGCCGGGAAGCTAGAGTAAGTAGTTCGCCAGTTAATAGTTTGCGCAACGTTGTT
GCCATTGCTACAGGCATCGTGGTGTCACGCTCGTCGTTTGGTATGGCTTCATTCAGCTCCGGTTCCCAAC
GATCAAGGCGAGTTACATGATCCCCCATGTTGTGCAAAAAAGCGGTTAGCTCCTTCGGTCCTCCGATCGT
TGTCAGAAGTAAGTTGGCCGCAGTGTTATCACTCATGGTTATGGCAGCACTGCATAATTCTCTTACTGTC
ATGCCATCCGTAAGATGCTTTTCTGTGACTGGTGAGTACTCAACCAAGTCATTCTGAGAATAGTGTATGC
GGCGACCGAGTTGCTCTTGCCCGGCGTCAATACGGGATAATACCGCGCCACATAGCAGAACTTTAAAAGT
GCTCATCATTGGAAAACGTTCTTCGGGGCGAAAACTCTCAAGGATCTTACCGCTGTTGAGATCCAGTTCG
ATGTAACCCACTCGTGCACCCAACTGATCTTCAGCATCTTTTACTTTCACCAGCGTTTCTGGGTGAGCAA
AAACAGGAAGGCAAAATGCCGCAAAAAAGGGAATAAGGGCGACACGGAAATGTTGAATACTCATACTCTT
CCTTTTTCAATATTATTGAAGCATTTATCAGGGTTATTGTCTCATGAGCGGATACATATTTGAATGTATT
TAGAAAAATAAACAAATAGGGGTTCCGCGCACATTTCCCCGAAAAGTGCCACCTGACGTCGACGGATCGG
GAGATCGATCTCCCGATCCCCTAGGGTCGACTCTCAGTACAATCTGCTCTGATGCCGCATAGTTAAGCCA
GTATCTGCTCCCTGCTTGTGTGTTGGAGGTCGCTGAGTAGTGCGCGAGCAAAATTTAAGCTACAACAAGG
CAAGGCTTGACCGACAATTGCATGAAGAATCTGCTTAGGGTTAGGCGTTTTGCGCTGCTTCGCGATGTAC
GGGCCAGATATACGCGTTGACATTGATTATTGACTAGTTATTAATAGTAATCAATTACGGGGTCATTAGT
TCATAGCCCATATATTGAGTTCCGCGTTACATAACTTACGGTAAATGGCCCGCCTGGCTGACCGCCCAAC
GACCCCCGCCCATTGACGTCAATAATGACGTATGTTCCCATAGTAACGCCAATAGGGACTTTCCATTGAC
GTCAATGGGTGGAGTATTTACGGTAAACTGCCCACTTGGCAGTACATCAAGTGTATC
Features (pLannotate 1.2.2; 16 found; start..end, strand, type, name):
    132..335     +  promoter       CMV promoter: human cytomegalovirus (CMV) immediate early promoter
    377..395     +  promoter       T7 promoter: promoter for bacteriophage T7 RNA polymerase
    466..957     +  CDS            tadA: TADA_ECOLI - Also known as yfhC. Experimental evidence at protein level: Swiss-Prot protein existence level 1. Catalyzes the deamination of adenosine to inosine at the wobble position 34 of tRNA(Arg2). Essential for cell viability. From Escherichia coli (strain K12).
   1060..4980    +  CDS            AsCpf1: CRISPR-associated protein from Acidaminococcus sp. BV3L6 (Zetsche et al., 2015)
   5098..5322    +  polyA_signal   bGH poly(A) signal: bovine growth hormone polyadenylation signal
   5326..5347    +  promoter       SV40 promoter (fragment): SV40 enhancer and early promoter
   5352..5368    +  misc_feature   MCS (fragment): pBluescript multiple cloning site
   5417..5433    -  protein_bind   lac operator: The lac repressor binds to the lac operator to inhibit transcription in E. coli. This inhibition can be relieved by adding lactose or isopropyl-β-D-thiogalactopyranoside (IPTG). lac repressor encoded by lacI
   5441..5471    -  promoter       lac promoter: promoter for the E. coli lac operon
   5486..5507    -  protein_bind   CAP binding site: CAP binding activates transcription in the presence of cAMP. E. coli catabolite activator protein
   5520..5612    -  CDS            lacI (fragment): lac repressor; lacI; The lac repressor binds to the lac operator to inhibit transcription in E. coli. This inhibition can be relieved by adding lactose or isopropyl-β-D-thiogalactopyranoside (IPTG).
   5795..6383    -  rep_origin     ori: high-copy-number ColE1/pMB1/pBR322/pUC origin of replication
   6554..7414    -  CDS            AmpR: β-lactamase; bla; confers resistance to ampicillin, carbenicillin, and related antibiotics
   7415..7519    -  promoter       AmpR promoter: bla
   7590..7634    -  misc_feature   bom (fragment): basis of mobility region from pBR322
   7865..131     +  enhancer       CMV enhancer (across the origin): human cytomegalovirus immediate early enhancer
