[The description below was written by a language model from this plasmid's Addgene catalogue record and pLannotate feature annotations shown in this document.]
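Description:
enAsABE8e is a mammalian expression plasmid of about 8 kb encoding an adenine (A-to-G) base editor built on a Cas12a scaffold. The backbone is a pCMV vector with a pBR322-type origin. The feature table annotates a ColE1/pMB1-family ori together with a β-lactamase gene and its own promoter, so the plasmid is propagated in E. coli under ampicillin selection. Short remnants of earlier cloning vectors are also present (lac promoter/operator, CAP site, lacI, SV40 promoter, MCS and bom fragments). They have no evident role in the construct's function. No mammalian selection marker is annotated.

The payload is a single open reading frame driven by the human CMV immediate early enhancer and promoter and terminated by the bovine growth hormone polyadenylation signal. A T7 promoter sits just upstream of the coding region, which would in principle allow in vitro transcription. The reading frame begins with a TadA domain derived from the E. coli tRNA adenosine deaminase, recorded as the evolved 8e variant. After a gap of about 100 nt that is presumably a linker, it continues into AsCas12a (AsCpf1) from Acidaminococcus sp. The insert name describes this as the nuclease-inactive, enhanced ("En") form, although the specific mutations are not listed in the record. In such a fusion, the catalytically dead Cas12a is directed by a crRNA to a target site. There the deaminase converts adenosine to inosine in the exposed single-stranded DNA, and this is read as guanosine. No guide RNA cassette is annotated, so the crRNA would need to be supplied separately. Nuclear localisation signals and tags are not annotated. The plasmid is used for A-to-G base editing in mammalian cells at Cas12a-accessible target sites.
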