Addgene plasmid #138506: enAsABE8e
Purpose: A-to-G base editor
Depositing lab: David Liu. Publication: Phage-assisted evolution of an adenine base editor with improved Cas domain compatibility and activity. Richter MF, Zhao KT, Eton E, Lapinaite A, Newby GA, Thuronyi BW, Wilson C, Koblan LW, Zeng J, Bauer DE, Doudna JA, Liu DR. Nat Biotechnol. 2020 Jul;38(7):883-891. doi: 10.1038/s41587-020-0453-z. Epub 2020 Mar 16. PubMed 32433547.
Backbone
  Vector backbone: pCMV with a BR322 origin
  Vector type: Mammalian Expression
Growth in bacteria
  Bacterial resistance: Ampicillin, 100 μg/mL
  Growth temperature: 37°C
  Growth strain: DH5alpha
  Copy number: Unknown
Gene/Insert
  Gene/Insert name: ecTadA(8e)-dAsCas12a (En)
  Species: Other
  Cloning method: Unknown
Terms and licenses: Academic/Nonprofit Terms; Industry Terms: Not Available to Industry
How to cite: enAsABE8e was a gift from David Liu (Addgene plasmid # 138506 ; http://n2t.net/addgene:138506 ; RRID:Addgene_138506)
